>Addgene plasmid #239736 | pKG2897_pGEEC548_pShip-UbC-tagBFP-bGH | addgene full sequence | sequence record 475969 | Addgene NGS Result
CGCTCGCTGACTGCAGGTGCCCGTGTCTCAAAATCTCTGATGTTACATTGCACAAGATAAAAATATATCA
TCATGAACAATAAAACTGTCTGCTTACATAAACAGTAATACAAGGGGTGTTATGAGCCATATTCAACGGG
AAACGTCGAGGCCGCGATTAAATTCCAACATGGATGCTGATTTATATGGGTATAAATGGGCTCGCGATAA
TGTCGGGCAATCAGGTGCGACAATCTATCGCTTGTATGGGAAGCCCGATGCGCCAGAGTTGTTTCTGAAA
CATGGCAAAGGTAGCGTTGCCAATGATGTTACAGATGAGATGGTCAGACTAAACTGGCTGACGGAATTTA
TGCCTCTTCCGACCATCAAGCATTTTATCCGTACTCCTGGTGATGCATGGTTACTCACCACTGCGATCCC
CGGAAAAACAGCATTCCAGGTATTAGAAGAATATCCTGATTCAGGTGAAAATATTGTTGATGCGCTGGCA
GTGTTCCTGCGCCGGTTGCATTCGATTCCTGTTTGTAATTGTCCTTTTAACAGCGATCGCGTATTTCGTC
TAGCTCAGGCGCAATCACGAATGAATAACGGTTTGGTTGATGCGAGTGATTTTGATGACGAGCGTAATGG
CTGGCCTGTTGAACAAGTCTGGAAAGAAATGCATAAACTTTTGCCATTCTCACCGGATTCAGTCGTCACT
CATGGTGATTTCTCACTTGATAACCTTATTTTTGACGAGGGGAAATTAATAGGTTGTATTGATGTTGGAC
GAGTCGGAATCGCAGACCGATACCAGGATCTTGCCATCCTATGGAACTGCCTCGGTGAGTTTTCTCCTTC
ATTACAGAAACGGCTTTTTCAAAAATATGGTATTGATAATCCTGATATGAATAAATTGCAGTTTCATTTG
ATGCTCGATGAGTTTTTCTAATCAGAATTGGTTAATTGGTTGTAACATTATTCAGATTGGGCCCCGTTCC
ACTGAGCGTCAGACCCCGTAGAAAAGATCAAAGGATCTTCTTGAGATCCTTTTTTTCTGCGCGTAATCTG
CTGCTTGCAAACAAAAAAACCACCGCTACCAGCGGTGGTTTGTTTGCCGGATCAAGAGCTACCAACTCTT
TTTCCGAAGGTAACTGGCTTCAGCAGAGCGCAGATACCAAATACTGTTCTTCTAGTGTAGCCGTAGTTAG
GCCACCACTTCAAGAACTCTGTAGCACCGCCTACATACCTCGCTCTGCTAATCCTGTTACCAGTGGCTGC
TGCCAGTGGCGATAAGTCGTGTCTTACCGGGTTGGACTCAAGACGATAGTTACCGGATAAGGCGCAGCGG
TCGGGCTGAACGGGGGGTTCGTGCACACAGCCCAGCTTGGAGCGAACGACCTACACCGAACTGAGATACC
TACAGCGTGAGCTATGAGAAAGCGCCACGCTTCCCGAAGGGAGAAAGGCGGACAGGTATCCGGTAAGCGG
CAGGGTCGGAACAGGAGAGCGCACGAGGGAGCTTCCAGGGGGAAACGCCTGGTATCTTTATAGTCCTGTC
GGGTTTCGCCACCTCTGACTTGAGCGTCGATTTTTGTGATGCTCGTCAGGGGGGCGGAGCCTATGGAAAA
ACGCCAGCAACGCGGCCTTTTTACGGTTCCTGGCCTTTTGCTGGCCTTTTGCTCACATGTTCTTTCCTGC
GTTATCCCCTGATTCTGTGGATAACCGTATTACCGCTAGCATGGATCTCGGGGACGTCTAACTACTAAGC
GAGAGTAGGGAACTGCCAGGCATCAAATAAAACGAAAGGCTCAGTCGGAAGACTGGGCCTTTCGTTTTAT
CTGTTGTTTGTCGGTGAACGCTCTCCTGAGTAGGACAAATCCGCCGGGAGCGGATTTGAACGTTGTGAAG
CAACGGCCCGGAGGGTGGCGGGCAGGACGCCCGCCATAAACTGCCAGGCATCAAACTAAGCAGAAGGCCA
TCCTGACGGATGGCCTTTTTGCGTTTCTACAAACTCTTCCTGTTAGTTAGTTACTTAAGCTCGGGCCCAC
CTGCAGTCTACTTACTGGCCTCCGCGCCGGGTTTTGGCGCCTCCCGCGGGCGCCCCCCTCCTCACGGCGA
GCGCTGCCACGTCAGACGAAGGGCGCAGCGAGCGTCCTGATCCTTCCGCCCGGACGCTCAGGACAGCGGC
CCGCTGCTCATAAGACTCGGCCTTAGAACCCCAGTATCAGCAGAAGGACATTTTAGGACGGGACTTGGGT
GACTCTAGGGCACTGGTTTTCTTTCCAGAGAGCGGAACAGGCGAGGAAAAGTAGTCCCTTCTCGGCGATT
CTGCGGAGGGATCTCCGTGGGGCGGTGAACGCCGATGATTATATAAGGACGCGCCGGGTGTGGCACAGCT
AGTTCCGTCGCAGCCGGGATTTGGGTCGCGGTTCTTGTTTGTGGATCGCTGTGATCGTCACTTGGTGAGT
AGCGGGCTGCTGGGCTGGCCGGGGCTTTCGTGGCCGCCGGGCCGCTCGGTGGGACGGAAGCGTGTGGAGA
GATCGCCAAGGGCTGTAGTCTGGGTCCGCGAGCAAGGTTGCCCTGAACTGGGGGTTGGGGGGAGCGCAGC
AAAATGGCGGCTGTTCCCGAGTCTTGAATGGAAGACGCTTGTGAGGCGGGCTGTGAGGTCGTTGAAACAA
GGTGGGGGGCATGGTGGGCGGCAAGAACCCAAGGTCTTGAGGCCTTCGCTAATGCGGGAAAGCTCTTATT
CGGGTGAGATGGGCTGGGGCACCATCTGGGGACCCTGACGTGAAGTTTGTCACTGACTGGAGAACTCGGT
TTGTCGTCTGTTGCGGGGGCGGCAGTTATGGCGGTGCCGTTGGGCAGTGCACCCGTACCTTTGGGAGCGC
GCGCCCTCGTCGTGTCGTGACGTCACCCGTTCTGTTGGCTTATAATGCAGGGTGGGGCCACCTGTCGGTA
GGTGTGCGGTAGGCTTTTCTCCGTCGCAGGACGCAGGGTTCGGGCCTAGGGTAGGCTCTCCTGAATCGAC
AGGCGCCGGACCTCTGGTGAGGGGAGGGATAAGTGAGGCGTCAGTTTCTTTGGTCGGTTTTATGTACCTA
TCTTCTTAAGTAGCTGAAGCTCCGGTTTTGAACTATGCGCTCGGGGTTGGCGAGTGTGTTTTGTGAAGTT
TTTTAGGCACCTTTTGAAATGTAATCATTTGGGTCAATATGTAATTTTCAGTGTTAGACTAGTAAATTGT
CCGCTAAATTCTGGCCGTTTTTGGCTTTTTTGTTAGACAATGAGCCACCATGAGCGAGCTGATTAAGGAG
AACATGCACATGAAGCTGTACATGGAGGGCACCGTGGACAACCATCACTTCAAGTGCACATCCGAGGGCG
AAGGCAAGCCCTACGAGGGCACCCAGACCATGAGAATCAAGGTGGTCGAGGGCGGCCCTCTCCCCTTCGC
CTTCGACATCCTGGCTACTAGCTTCCTCTACGGCAGCAAGACCTTCATCAACCACACCCAGGGCATCCCC
GACTTCTTCAAGCAGTCCTTCCCTGAGGGCTTCACATGGGAGAGAGTCACCACATACGAAGACGGGGGCG
TGCTGACCGCTACCCAGGACACCAGCCTCCAGGACGGCTGCCTCATCTACAACGTCAAGATCAGAGGGGT
GAACTTCACATCCAACGGCCCTGTGATGCAGAAGAAAACACTCGGCTGGGAGGCCTTCACCGAGACGCTG
TACCCCGCTGACGGCGGCCTGGAAGGCAGAAACGACATGGCCCTGAAGCTCGTGGGCGGGAGCCATCTGA
TCGCAAACATCAAGACCACATATAGATCCAAGAAACCCGCTAAGAACCTCAAGATGCCTGGCGTCTACTA
TGTGGACTACAGACTGGAAAGAATCAAGGAGGCCAACAACGAAACGTACGTCGAGCAGCACGAGGTGGCA
GTGGCCAGATACTGCGACCTCCCTAGCAAACTGGGGCACAAGCTTAATTAACAACGTTGCACCTGTGCCT
TCTAGTTGCCAGCCATCTGTTGTTTGCCCCTCCCCCGTGCCTTCCTTGACCCTGGAAGGTGCCACTCCCA
CTGTCCTTTCCTAATAAAATGAGGAAATTGCATCGCATTGTCTGAGTAGGTGTCATTCTATTCTGGGGGG
TGGGGTGGGGCAGGACAGCAAGGGGGAGGATTGGGAAGACAATAGCAGGCATGCTGGGGATGCGGTGGGC
TCTATGG
Features (pLannotate 1.2.2; 7 found; start..end, strand, type, name):
    122..931     +  CDS            KanR: aminoglycoside phosphotransferase; aph(3')-Ia; confers resistance to kanamycin in bacteria or G418 (Geneticin®) in eukaryotes
   1021..1609    +  rep_origin     ori: high-copy-number ColE1/pMB1/pBR322/pUC origin of replication
   1777..1820    -  terminator     rrnB T1 terminator: Escherichia coli rrnB; transcription terminator T1 from the E. coli rrnB gene
   1952..1979    +  terminator     rrnB T2 terminator: transcription terminator T2 from the E. coli rrnB gene
   2047..3258    +  promoter       UbC promoter: human ubiquitin C promoter
   3270..3968    +  CDS            TagBFP: TagBFP is a basic (constitutively fluorescent) blue fluorescent protein published in 2008, derived from Entacmaea quadricolor. It is reported to be a very rapidly-maturing monomer with very low acid sensitivity.
   3983..4207    +  polyA_signal   bGH poly(A) signal: bovine growth hormone polyadenylation signal
