[The description below was written by a language model from this plasmid's Addgene catalogue record and pLannotate feature annotations shown in this document.]
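Description:
pKG2897_pGEEC548_pShip-UbC-tagBFP-bGH is a compact (about 4.2 kb) synthetic-biology plasmid built on the pShip backbone and assembled by Golden Gate cloning, carrying a single mammalian transcription unit for constitutive expression of the blue fluorescent protein TagBFP. It is propagated in E. coli from a high-copy ColE1/pUC-type origin and selected with kanamycin through an aph(3')-Ia aminoglycoside phosphotransferase gene. No eukaryotic promoter is annotated upstream of this marker, and no viral elements, recombinase sites or mammalian replication origin are annotated, so the plasmid appears suited to direct delivery by transfection rather than to viral packaging or stable selection, although the record does not state the delivery route.

The payload consists of the human ubiquitin C (UbC) promoter, a constitutive promoter active in many mammalian cell types, driving the TagBFP coding sequence, followed by the bovine growth hormone polyadenylation signal for transcript 3' end processing. TagBFP is a monomeric, rapidly maturing blue fluorescent protein derived from the sea anemone Entacmaea quadricolor, and no fusion tags or additional reporters are annotated. The rrnB T1 and T2 bacterial terminators lie between the replication origin and the UbC promoter, where they probably insulate the expression cassette from transcription arising in the backbone.

The stated purpose is simply to express TagBFP from the UbC promoter. The name spells out its promoter, gene and polyA parts, in keeping with modular assembly. The associated work concerns profiling of transcriptional and translational regulation of transgenes, which suggests use as a defined reporter unit for measuring transgene output.
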