Addgene plasmid #239736: pKG2897_pGEEC548_pShip-UbC-tagBFP-bGH
Purpose: Plasmid expressing tagBFP with the UbC promoter
Depositing lab: Kate Galloway. Depositing organization: Massachusetts Institute of Technology. Publication: High-resolution profiling reveals coupled transcriptional and translational regulation of transgenes. Peterman EL, Ploessl DS, Love KS, Sanabria V, Daniels RF, Johnstone CP, Godavarti DR, Kabaria SR, Oakes CG, Pai AA, Galloway KE. Nucleic Acids Research, Volume 53, Issue 11, 24 June 2025, gkaf528 10.1093/nar/gkaf528 PubMed 39651241.
Backbone
  Vector backbone: pShip
  Vector type: Synthetic Biology
Growth in bacteria
  Bacterial resistance: Kanamycin, 50 μg/mL
  Growth temperature: 30°C
  Growth strain: NEB Stable
  Copy number: High Copy
Gene/Insert
  Gene/Insert name: tagBFP
  Species: Entacmaea quadricolor
  Cloning method: Golden Gate
Terms and licenses: Academic/Nonprofit Terms; Industry Terms: Not Available to Industry
Depositor comments: Please visit https://doi.org/10.1101/2024.11.26.625483 for bioRxiv preprint.
How to cite: pKG2897_pGEEC548_pShip-UbC-tagBFP-bGH was a gift from Kate Galloway (Addgene plasmid # 239736 ; http://n2t.net/addgene:239736 ; RRID:Addgene_239736)
